>Addgene plasmid #143660 | TFORF2905 | addgene full sequence | sequence record 391418 | Addgene NGS Result
TTAATGTAGTCTTATGCAATACTCTTGTAGTCTTGCAACATGGTAACGATGAGTTAGCAACATGCCTTAC
AAGGAGAGAAAAAGCACCGTGCATGCCGATTGGTGGAAGTAAGGTGGTACGATCGTGCCTTATTAGGAAG
GCAACAGACGGGTCTGACATGGATTGGACGAACCACTGAATTGCCGCATTGCAGAGATATTGTATTTAAG
TGCCTAGCTCGATACATAAACGGGTCTCTCTGGTTAGACCAGATCTGAGCCTGGGAGCTCTCTGGCTAAC
TAGGGAACCCACTGCTTAAGCCTCAATAAAGCTTGCCTTGAGTGCTTCAAGTAGTGTGTGCCCGTCTGTT
GTGTGACTCTGGTAACTAGAGATCCCTCAGACCCTTTTAGTCAGTGTGGAAAATCTCTAGCAGTGGCGCC
CGAACAGGGACTTGAAAGCGAAAGGGAAACCAGAGGAGCTCTCTCGACGCAGGACTCGGCTTGCTGAAGC
GCGCACGGCAAGAGGCGAGGGGCGGCGACTGGTGAGTACGCCAAAAATTTTGACTAGCGGAGGCTAGAAG
GAGAGAGATGGGTGCGAGAGCGTCAGTATTAAGCGGGGGAGAATTAGATCGCGATGGGAAAAAATTCGGT
TAAGGCCAGGGGGAAAGAAAAAATATAAATTAAAACATATAGTATGGGCAAGCAGGGAGCTAGAACGATT
CGCAGTTAATCCTGGCCTGTTAGAAACATCAGAAGGCTGTAGACAAATACTGGGACAGCTACAACCATCC
CTTCAGACAGGATCAGAAGAACTTAGATCATTATATAATACAGTAGCAACCCTCTATTGTGTGCATCAAA
GGATAGAGATAAAAGACACCAAGGAAGCTTTAGACAAGATAGAGGAAGAGCAAAACAAAAGTAAGACCAC
CGCACAGCAAGCGGCCGCTGATCTTCAGACCTGGAGGAGGAGATATGAGGGACAATTGGAGAAGTGAATT
ATATAAATATAAAGTAGTAAAAATTGAACCATTAGGAGTAGCACCCACCAAGGCAAAGAGAAGAGTGGTG
CAGAGAGAAAAAAGAGCAGTGGGAATAGGAGCTTTGTTCCTTGGGTTCTTGGGAGCAGCAGGAAGCACTA
TGGGCGCAGCGTCAATGACGCTGACGGTACAGGCCAGACAATTATTGTCTGGTATAGTGCAGCAGCAGAA
CAATTTGCTGAGGGCTATTGAGGCGCAACAGCATCTGTTGCAACTCACAGTCTGGGGCATCAAGCAGCTC
CAGGCAAGAATCCTGGCTGTGGAAAGATACCTAAAGGATCAACAGCTCCTGGGGATTTGGGGTTGCTCTG
GAAAACTCATTTGCACCACTGCTGTGCCTTGGAATGCTAGTTGGAGTAATAAATCTCTGGAACAGATTTG
GAATCACACGACCTGGATGGAGTGGGACAGAGAAATTAACAATTACACAAGCTTAATACACTCCTTAATT
GAAGAATCGCAAAACCAGCAAGAAAAGAATGAACAAGAATTATTGGAATTAGATAAATGGGCAAGTTTGT
GGAATTGGTTTAACATAACAAATTGGCTGTGGTATATAAAATTATTCATAATGATAGTAGGAGGCTTGGT
AGGTTTAAGAATAGTTTTTGCTGTACTTTCTATAGTGAATAGAGTTAGGCAGGGATATTCACCATTATCG
TTTCAGACCCACCTCCCAACCCCGAGGGGACCCATGCATTGCATCTCAATTAGTCAGCAACCAGGTGTGG
AAAGTCCCCAGGCTCCCCAGCAGGCAGAAGTATGCAAAGCATGCGTCTCAATTAGTCAGCAACCATAGTC
CCGCCCCTAACTCCGCCCATCCCGCCCCTAACTCCGCCCAGTTCCGCCCATTCTCCGCCCCATGGCTGAC
TAATTTTTTTTATTTATGCAGAGGCCGAGGCCGCCTCGGCCTCTGAGCTATTCCAGAAGTAGTGAGGAGG
CTTTTTTGGAGGCCTAGGCTTTTGCAAAAAGCTTTCTAGAGGTACCACCGGAGCTTACCATGACCGAGTA
CAAGCCCACGGTGCGCCTCGCCACCCGCGACGACGTCCCCAGGGCCGTACGCACCCTCGCCGCCGCGTTC
GCCGACTACCCCGCCACGCGCCACACCGTCGATCCGGACCGCCACATCGAGCGGGTCACCGAGCTGCAAG
AACTCTTCCTCACGCGCGTCGGGCTCGACATCGGCAAGGTGTGGGTCGCGGACGACGGCGCCGCCGTGGC
GGTCTGGACCACGCCGGAGAGCGTCGAAGCGGGGGCGGTGTTCGCCGAGATCGGCCCGCGCATGGCCGAG
TTGAGCGGTTCCCGGCTGGCCGCGCAGCAACAGATGGAAGGCCTCCTGGCGCCGCACCGGCCCAAGGAGC
CCGCGTGGTTCCTGGCCACCGTCGGCGTCTCGCCCGACCACCAGGGCAAGGGTCTGGGCAGCGCCGTCGT
GCTCCCCGGAGTGGAGGCGGCCGAGCGCGCCGGGGTGCCCGCCTTCCTGGAGACCTCCGCGCCCCGCAAC
CTCCCCTTCTACGAGCGGCTCGGCTTCACCGTCACCGCCGACGTCGAGGTGCCCGAAGGACCGCGCACCT
GGTGCATGACCCGCAAGCCCGGTGCCAGTTAACGAATTCTAGATCTTGAGACAAATGGCAGTATTCATCC
ACAATTTTAAAAGAAAAGGGGGGATTGGGGGGTACAGTGCAGGGGAAAGAATAGTAGACATAATAGCAAC
AGACATACAAACTAAAGAATTACAAAAACAAATTACAAAAATTCAAAATTTTCGGGTTTATTACAGGGAC
AGCAGAGATCCACTTTGGCGCCGGCTCGAGGCCTGCAGGTGCAAAGATGGATAAAGTTTTAAACAGAGAG
GAATCTTTGCAGCTAATGGACCTTCTAGGTCTTGAAAGGAGTGGGAATTGGCTCCGGTGCCCGTCAGTGG
GCAGAGCGCACATCGCCCACAGTCCCCGAGAAGTTGGGGGGAGGGGTCGGCAATTGAACCGGTGCCTAGA
GAAGGTGGCGCGGGGTAAACTGGGAAAGTGATGTCGTGTACTGGCTCCGCCTTTTTCCCGAGGGTGGGGG
AGAACCGTATATAAGTGCAGTAGTCGCCGTGAACGTTCTTTTTCGCAACGGGTTTGCCGCCAGAACACAG
GTAAGTGCCGTGTGTGGTTCCCGCGGGCCTGGCCTCTTTACGGGTTATGGCCCTTGCGTGCCTTGAATTA
CTTCCACCTGGCTGCAGTACGTGATTCTTGATCCCGAGCTTCGGGTTGGAAGTGGGTGGGAGAGTTCGAG
GCCTTGCGCTTAAGGAGCCCCTTCGCCTCGTGCTTGAGTTGAGGCCTGGCCTGGGCGCTGGGGCCGCCGC
GTGCGAATCTGGTGGCACCTTCGCGCCTGTCTCGCTGCTTTCGATAAGTCTCTAGCCATTTAAAATTTTT
GATGACCTGCTGCGACGCTTTTTTTCTGGCAAGATAGTCTTGTAAATGCGGGCCAAGATCTGCACACTGG
TATTTCGGTTTTTGGGGCCGCGGGCGGCGACGGGGCCCGTGCGTCCCAGCGCACATGTTCGGCGAGGCGG
GGCCTGCGAGCGCGGCCACCGAGAATCGGACGGGGGTAGTCTCAAGCTGGCCGGCCTGCTCTGGTGCCTG
GCCTCGCGCCGCCGTGTATCGCCCCGCCCTGGGCGGCAAGGCTGGCCCGGTCGGCACCAGTTGCGTGAGC
GGAAAGATGGCCGCTTCCCGGCCCTGCTGCAGGGAGCTCAAAATGGAGGACGCGGCGCTCGGGAGAGCGG
GCGGGTGAGTCACCCACACAAAGGAAAAGGGCCTTTCCGTCCTCAGCCGTCGCTTCATGTGACTCCACGG
AGTACCGGGCGCCGTCCAGGCACCTCGATTAGTTCTCGAGCTTTTGGAGTACGTCGTCTTTAGGTTGGGG
GGAGGGGTTTTATGCGATGGAGTTTCCCCACACTGAGTGGGTGGAGACTGAAGTTAGGCCAGCTTGGCAC
TTGATGTAATTCTCCTTGGAATTTGCCCTTTTTGAGTTTGGATCTTGGTTCATTCTCAAGCCTCAGACAG
TGGTTCAAAGTTTTTTTCTTCCATTTCAGGTGTCGTGAGGCTAGCACCGCCACCATGGCTGTCTCCGCAT
CTCCAGTGATCTCTGCAACTTCCAGCGGCGCCGGCGTCCCGGGGGGCTTATTCCGGGCCGAACCCCTGTA
CTCGACTCCCAGAGAGCCCCCTCGTCTTACTCCTAATATGATCAATAGTTTCGTGGTTAATAACCACAGC
AACAGTGCCGGAGGCGGCGGCAGGGGCAACACCAACACCAACGAGTGCCGCATGGTCGACATGCACGGGA
TGAAGGTGGCTTCGTTCCTGATGGACGGCCAGGAACTGATCTGCCTGCCGCAAGTCTTTGATCTTTTTCT
CAAGCACCTGGTGGGAGGCTTGCACACTGTGTACACCAAGCTGAAGAGACTGGATATATCCCCCGTGGTG
TGTACTGTTGAGCAGGTCCGGATCCTCCGCGGGCTGGGGGCCATCCAGCCCGGGGTAAACCGCTGCAAAC
TCATCACCAGGAAAGACTTCGAAACTTTGTTCACCGATTGCACCAATGCCAGAAGGAAGAGGCAAATGAC
AAGAAAACAAGCTGTTAACAGTTCAAGACCCGGCAGGCCCCCTAAGCGTTCTTTGGGAGTGTTGCAGGAA
AATGCCCGCCTTCTGACCCATGCAGTCCCAGGCCTCTTATCGCCAGGACTTATCACTCCGACAGGTATAA
CAGCTGCAGCGATGGCTGAGGCGATGAAACTTCAGAAGATGAAGCTTATGGCTATGAACACTCTTCAGGG
AAATGGAAGCCAAAATGGGACCGAATCAGAGCCTGATGATCTTAATTCTAACACAGGTGGAAGTGAATCC
TCCTGGGATAAAGATAAGATGCAGTCTCCATTTGCTGCACCTGGACCCCAACATGGAATTGCTCATGCAG
CCCTAGCTGGCCAGCCAGGCATTGGGGGTGCTCCAACCCTCAATCCACTGCAGCAGAACCACCTGCTAAC
CAATAGACTGGATCTGCCATTTATGATGATGCCTCATCCCCTACTTCCAGTCAGCTTACCTCCTGCATCA
GTTGCCATGGCAATGAATCAGATGAACCATCTCAATACTATTGCCAACATGGCTGCTGCAGCACAGATTC
ACAGTCCACTCTCCAGAGCTGGTACCTCTGTTATAAAGGAGCGGATCCCAGAGAGTCCTTCTCCTGCTCC
TTCTCTAGAAGAGAATCATCGTCCTGGGAGCCAGACCTCTTCCCACACCAGCAGCAGTGTGTCCAGCTCT
CCCTCTCAGATGGATCATCATTTGGAAAGAATGGAAGAGGTACCAGTTCAAATTCCAATAATGAAGTCAC
CCTTGGACAAGATACAGCTGACTCCTGGGCAGGCATTGCCCGCTGGATTCCCTGGACCATTCATTTTTGC
TGATAGTCTGTCCTCCGTGGAGACTCTGTTGACCAACATTCAGGGTCTGCTGAAAGTTGCTTTGGATAAT
GCTCGCATCCAGGAGAAGCAGATTCAACAAGAAAAGAAGGAGCTGCGACTGGAGCTCTATAGAGAGAGAG
AAATTAGAGAAAACCTTGAAAGACAACTTGCAGTTGAGCTTCAAAGCAGAACTACTATGCAAAAGCGCCT
GAAGAAGGAGAAAAAAACCAAGAGAAAATTGCAGGAAGCCTTGGAATTTGAATCAAAGCGCCGGGAGCAA
GTGGAGCAGGCACTTAAGCAAGCCACCACTAGTGACAGTGGCCTGAGGATGTTAAAAGATACTGGAATTC
CAGATATTGAAATAGAAAACAATGGGACTCCTCATGATAGTGCTGCTATGCAAGGAGGTAACTATTACTG
TTTAGAAATGGCACAACAGTTGTATTCAGCCTAGTAATGAACTAGTCCGTAACTTGAAAGTATTTCGATT
TCTTGGCTTTATATATCTTGTGGAAAGGACGACGTTACTACCGATGTTCTATTGGCACGCGTTAAGTCGA
CAATCAACCTCTGGATTACAAAATTTGTGAAAGATTGACTGGTATTCTTAACTATGTTGCTCCTTTTACG
CTATGTGGATACGCTGCTTTAATGCCTTTGTATCATGCTATTGCTTCCCGTATGGCTTTCATTTTCTCCT
CCTTGTATAAATCCTGGTTGCTGTCTCTTTATGAGGAGTTGTGGCCCGTTGTCAGGCAACGTGGCGTGGT
GTGCACTGTGTTTGCTGACGCAACCCCCACTGGTTGGGGCATTGCCACCACCTGTCAGCTCCTTTCCGGG
ACTTTCGCTTTCCCCCTCCCTATTGCCACGGCGGAACTCATCGCCGCCTGCCTTGCCCGCTGCTGGACAG
GGGCTCGGCTGTTGGGCACTGACAATTCCGTGGTGTTGTCGGGGAAATCATCGTCCTTTCCTTGGCTGCT
CGCCTGTGTTGCCACCTGGATTCTGCGCGGGACGTCCTTCTGCTACGTCCCTTCGGCCCTCAATCCAGCG
GACCTTCCTTCCCGCGGCCTGCTGCCGGCTCTGCGGCCTCTTCCGCGTCTTCGCCTTCGCCCTCAGACGA
GTCGGATCTCCCTTTGGGCCGCCTCCCCGCGTCGACTTTAAGACCAATGACTTACAAGGCAGCTGTAGAT
CTTAGCCACTTTTTAAAAGAAAAGGGGGGACTGGAAGGGCTAATTCACTCCCAACGAAGACAAGATCTGC
TTTTTGCTTGTACTGGGTCTCTCTGGTTAGACCAGATCTGAGCCTGGGAGCTCTCTGGCTAACTAGGGAA
CCCACTGCTTAAGCCTCAATAAAGCTTGCCTTGAGTGCTTCAAGTAGTGTGTGCCCGTCTGTTGTGTGAC
TCTGGTAACTAGAGATCCCTCAGACCCTTTTAGTCAGTGTGGAAAATCTCTAGCAGTACGTATAGTAGTT
CATGTCATCTTATTATTCAGTATTTATAACTTGCAAAGAAATGAATATCAGAGAGTGAGAGGAACTTGTT
TATTGCAGCTTATAATGGTTACAAATAAAGCAATAGCATCACAAATTTCACAAATAAAGCATTTTTTTCA
CTGCATTCTAGTTGTGGTTTGTCCAAACTCATCAATGTATCTTATCATGTCTGGCTCTAGCTATCCCGCC
CCTAACTCCGCCCATCCCGCCCCTAACTCCGCCCAGTTCCGCCCATTCTCCGCCCCATGGCTGACTAATT
TTTTTTATTTATGCAGAGGCCGAGGCCGCCTCGGCCTCTGAGCTATTCCAGAAGTAGTGAGGAGGCTTTT
TTGGAGGCCTAGGGACGTACCCAATTCGCCCTATAGTGAGTCGTATTACGCGCGCTCACTGGCCGTCGTT
TTACAACGTCGTGACTGGGAAAACCCTGGCGTTACCCAACTTAATCGCCTTGCAGCACATCCCCCTTTCG
CCAGCTGGCGTAATAGCGAAGAGGCCCGCACCGATCGCCCTTCCCAACAGTTGCGCAGCCTGAATGGCGA
ATGGG
[124 nt withheld, positions 7496-7619]
C
[91 nt withheld, positions 7621-7711]
A
[49 nt withheld, positions 7713-7761]
CCTTTGACGTTGGAGTCCACGTTCTTT
[37 nt withheld, positions 7789-7825]
ACCCTATCTCGGTCTATTCTTTTGATTTATAAGGGATTTTGCCGATTTCGGCCTATTGGTTAAAAAATGA
GCTGATTTAACAAAAATTTAACGCGAATTTTAACAAAATATTAACGCTTACAATTTAGGTGGCACTTTTC
GGGGAAATGTGCGCGGAACCCCTATTTGTTTATTTTTCTAAATACATTCAAATATGTATCCGCTCATGAG
ACAATAACCCTGATAAATGCTTCAATAATATTGAAAAAGGAAGAGTATGAGTATTCAACATTTCCGTGTC
GCCCTTATTCCCTTTTTTGCGGCATTTTGCCTTCCTGTTTTTGCTCACCCAGAAACGCTGGTGAAAGTAA
AAGATGCTGAAGATCAGTTGGGTGCACGAGTGGGTTACATCGAACTGGATCTCAACAGCGGTAAGATCCT
TGAGAGTTTTCGCCCCGAAGAACGTTTTCCAATGATGAGCACTTTTAAAGTTCTGCTATGTGGCGCGGTA
TTATCCCGTATTGACGCCGGGCAAGAGCAACTCGGTCGCCGCATACACTATTCTCAGAATGACTTGGTTG
AGTACTCACCAGTCACAGAAAAGCATCTTACGGATGGCATGACAGTAAGAGAATTATGCAGTGCTGCCAT
AACCATGAGTGATAACACTGCGGCCAACTTACTTCTGACAACGATCGGAGGACCGAAGGAGCTAACCGCT
TTTTTGCACAACATGGGGGATCATGTAACTCGCCTTGATCGTTGGGAACCGGAGCTGAATGAAGCCATAC
CAAACGACGAGCGTGACACCACGATGCCTGTAGCAATGGCAACAACGTTGCGCAAACTATTAACTGGCGA
ACTACTTACTCTAGCTTCCCGGCAACAATTAATAGACTGGATGGAGGCGGATAAAGTTGCAGGACCACTT
CTGCGCTCGGCCCTTCCGGCTGGCTGGTTTATTGCTGATAAATCTGGAGCCGGTGAGCGTGGGTCTCGCG
GTATCATTGCAGCACTGGGGCCAGATGGTAAGCCCTCCCGTATCGTAGTTATCTACACGACGGGGAGTCA
GGCAACTATGGATGAACGAAATAGACAGATCGCTGAGATAGGTGCCTCACTGATTAAGCATTGGTAACTG
TCAGACCAAGTTTACTCATATATACTTTAGATTGATTTAAAACTTCATTTTTAATTTAAAAGGATCTAGG
TGAAGATCCTTTTTGATAATCTCATGACCAAAATCCCTTAACGTGAGTTTTCGTTCCACTGAGCGTCAGA
CCCCGTAGAAAAGATCAAAGGATCTTCTTGAGATCCTTTTTTTCTGCGCGTAATCTGCTGCTTGCAAACA
AAAAAACCACCGCTACCAGCGGTGGTTTGTTTGCCGGATCAAGAGCTACCAACTCTTTTTCCGAAGGTAA
CTGGCTTCAGCAGAGCGCAGATACCAAATACTGTTCTTCTAGTGTAGCCGTAGTTAGGCCACCACTTCAA
GAACTCTGTAGCACCGCCTACATACCTCGCTCTGCTAATCCTGTTACCAGTGGCTGCTGCCAGTGGCGAT
AAGTCGTGTCTTACCGGGTTGGACTCAAGACGATAGTTACCGGATAAGGCGCAGCGGTCGGGCTGAACGG
GGGGTTCGTGCACACAGCCCAGCTTGGAGCGAACGACCTACACCGAACTGAGATACCTACAGCGTGAGCT
ATGAGAAAGCGCCACGCTTCCCGAAGGGAGAAAGGCGGACAGGTATCCGGTAAGCGGCAGGGTCGGAACA
GGAGAGCGCACGAGGGAGCTTCCAGGGGGAAACGCCTGGTATCTTTATAGTCCTGTCGGGTTTCGCCACC
TCTGACTTGAGCGTCGATTTTTGTGATGCTCGTCAGGGGGGCGGAGCCTATGGAAAAACGCCAGCAACGC
GGCCTTTTTACGGTTCCTGGCCTTTTGCTGGCCTTTTGCTCACATGTTCTTTCCTGCGTTATCCCCTGAT
TCTGTGGATAACCGTATTACCGCCTTTGAGTGAGCTGATACCGCTCGCCGCAGCCGAACGACCGAGCGCA
GCGAGTCAGTGAGCGAGGAAGCGGAAGAGCGCCCAATACGCAAACCGCCTCTCCCCGCGCGTTGGCCGAT
TCATTAATGCAGCTGGCACGACAGGTTTCCCGACTGGAAAGCGGGCAGTGAGCGCAACGCAATTAATGTG
AGTTAGCTCACTCATTAGGCACCCCAGGCTTTACACTTTATGCTTCCGGCTCGTATGTTGTGTGGAATTG
TGAGCGGATAACAATTTCACACAGGAAACAGCTATGACCATGATTACGCCAAGCGCGCAATTAACCCTCA
CTAAAGGGAACAAAAGCTGGAGCTGCAAGC
Features (pLannotate 1.2.2; 31 found; start..end, strand, type, name):
      5..231     +  promoter       RSV promoter: Rous sarcoma virus enhancer/promoter
    232..412     +  LTR            5' LTR (truncated): truncated 5' long terminal repeat (LTR) from HIV-1
    459..584     +  misc_feature   HIV-1 Ψ: packaging signal of human immunodeficiency virus type 1
    568..931     +  CDS            HIV-1 gag (fragment): gag protein from human immunodeficiency virus 1; gag
   1077..1310    +  misc_feature   RRE: The Rev response element (RRE) of HIV-1 allows for Rev-dependent mRNA export from the nucleus to the cytoplasm.
   1687..1713    +  CDS            Rev (fragment): human immunodeficiency virus 1 (HIV-1) Rev protein; rev; enhances nuclear export of unspliced and incompletely spliced viral mRNAs
   1720..1743    +  promoter       SV40 promoter (fragment): SV40 early promoter
   1744..1815    +  promoter       SV40 promoter (fragment): SV40 enhancer and early promoter
   1839..1974    +  rep_origin     SV40 ori: SV40 origin of replication
   2020..2616    +  CDS            PuroR (fragment): puromycin N-acetyltransferase; pac from Streptomyces; confers resistance to puromycin
   2665..2782    +  misc_feature   cPPT/CTS: central polypurine tract and central termination sequence of HIV-1
   2847..2913    +  CDS            small t antigen (fragment): SV40 (simian virus 40) small t antigen
   2920..4098    +  promoter       EF-1α promoter: strong constitutive promoter for human elongation factor EF-1α
   4115..5911    +  CDS            DACH2: DACH2_HUMAN - Experimental evidence at transcript level: Swiss-Prot protein existence level 2. Transcription factor that is involved in regulation of organogenesis. Seems to be a regulator for SIX1 and SIX6. Seems to act as a corepressor of SIX6 in regulating proliferation by directly repressing cyclin-dependent kinase inhibitors, including the p27Kip1 promoter. Is recruited with SIX6 to the p27Kip1 promoter in embryonal retina. SIX6 corepression seems also to involve NCOR1, TBL1, HDAC1 and HDAC3. May be involved together with PAX3, SIX1, and EYA2 in regulation of myogenesis. In the developing
   5927..5980    +  promoter       U6 promoter (fragment): RNA polymerase III promoter for human U6 snRNA
   6022..6610    +  misc_feature   WPRE: woodchuck hepatitis virus posttranscriptional regulatory element
   6661..6680    +  misc_feature   cPPT/CTS (fragment): central polypurine tract and central termination sequence of HIV-1
   6682..6915    +  LTR            3' LTR (ΔU3): self-inactivating 3' long terminal repeat (LTR) from HIV-1
   6993..7114    +  polyA_signal   SV40 poly(A) signal: SV40 polyadenylation signal
   7154..7289    +  rep_origin     SV40 ori: SV40 origin of replication
   7310..7328    -  promoter       T7 promoter: promoter for bacteriophage T7 RNA polymerase
   7336..7491    +  CDS            lacZα (fragment): LacZα fragment of β-galactosidase; lacZ fragment
   7496..7924    +  rep_origin     f1 ori (sequence partly withheld): f1 bacteriophage origin of replication; arrow indicates direction of (+) strand synthesis
   7977..8081    +  promoter       AmpR promoter: bla
   8082..8942    +  CDS            AmpR: β-lactamase; bla; confers resistance to ampicillin, carbenicillin, and related antibiotics
   9113..9701    +  rep_origin     ori: high-copy-number ColE1/pMB1/pBR322/pUC origin of replication
   9884..9976    +  CDS            lacI (fragment): lac repressor; lacI; The lac repressor binds to the lac operator to inhibit transcription in E. coli. This inhibition can be relieved by adding lactose or isopropyl-β-D-thiogalactopyranoside (IPTG).
   9989..10010   +  protein_bind   CAP binding site: CAP binding activates transcription in the presence of cAMP. E. coli catabolite activator protein
  10025..10055   +  promoter       lac promoter: promoter for the E. coli lac operon
  10063..10079   +  protein_bind   lac operator: The lac repressor binds to the lac operator to inhibit transcription in E. coli. This inhibition can be relieved by adding lactose or isopropyl-β-D-thiogalactopyranoside (IPTG). lac repressor encoded by lacI
  10124..10142   +  promoter       T3 promoter: promoter for bacteriophage T3 RNA polymerase
