[The description below was written by a language model from this plasmid's Addgene catalogue record and pLannotate feature annotations shown in this document.]
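Description:
TFORF2905 is a lentiviral mammalian expression plasmid built on the pLX_TRC317 backbone and carrying the human DACH2 open reading frame, one member of a barcoded transcription factor ORF collection. It is propagated in E. coli through a high-copy ColE1/pUC-type origin with ampicillin selection (AmpR). An f1 origin and remnants of a lac/T7/T3 cloning region are also present in the bacterial portion. The depositor notes a risk of plasmid recombination, which is a common concern with the repeated LTR sequences in lentiviral vectors.

The viral cassette has a third-generation, self-inactivating layout. An RSV promoter drives a truncated HIV-1 5' LTR, followed by the Ψ packaging signal with a gag fragment, the RRE for Rev-dependent export of the genomic RNA, and a cPPT/CTS element. The cassette ends in a ΔU3 3' LTR, with an SV40 polyadenylation signal downstream. Two expression units sit within the provirus. An SV40 early promoter/origin region precedes a puromycin N-acetyltransferase gene, which allows selection of transduced cells. A full-length EF-1α promoter then drives constitutive expression of DACH2, a transcription factor annotated as a regulator of organogenesis and a corepressor acting with SIX-family proteins. A WPRE lies downstream of the ORF and enhances transcript expression.

According to the record, each construct in the collection carries a unique 24-bp barcode. The feature table does not annotate it as a separate feature, so its position is not stated. The barcode allows the overexpressed factor to be identified in pooled screens, such as screens of directed differentiation driven by transcription factor overexpression.
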