Addgene plasmid #143660: TFORF2905
Purpose: Lentiviral vector for overexpressing transcription factor ORFs with unique 24-bp barcodes. Barcodes facilitate identification of transcription factors in pooled screens.
Depositing lab: Feng Zhang. Depositing organization: Broad Institute. Publication: A transcription factor atlas of directed differentiation. Joung J, Ma S, Tay T, Geiger-Schuller KR, Kirchgatterer PC, Verdine VK, Guo B, Arias-Garcia MA, Allen WE, Singh A, Kuksenko O, Abudayyeh OO, Gootenberg JS, Fu Z, Macrae RK, Buenrostro JD, Regev A, Zhang F. Cell. 2023 Jan 5;186(1):209-229.e26. doi: 10.1016/j.cell.2022.11.026. PubMed 36608654.
Backbone
  Vector backbone: pLX_TRC317
  Backbone manufacturer: Broad Institute Genetic Perturbation Platform
  Backbone size w/o insert (bp): 8264
  Vector type: Mammalian Expression, Lentiviral
  Selectable markers: Puromycin
Growth in bacteria
  Bacterial resistance: Ampicillin, 100 μg/mL
  Growth temperature: 37°C
  Growth strain: NEB Stable
  Copy number: High Copy
Gene/Insert
  Gene/Insert name: DACH2
  Species: H. sapiens (human)
  Insert size (bp): 1901
  Entrez Gene: DACH2 (a.k.a. FLJ31391, MGC138545)
  Promoter: EF1a
  Cloning method: Unknown
  Sequencing primers: 5′ GGGTGGAGACTGAAGTTAGGCCAG; 3′ CACATAGCGTAAAAGGAGCAACATAG
Terms and licenses: Academic/Nonprofit Terms; Industry Terms: Not Available to Industry
Depositor comments: NM_053281,ENST00000373125 . The transcription factor ORF portion of this plasmid was synthesized by Genewiz. Please test multiple small colonies in case of plasmid recombination. To make this collection available in a timely manner, a portion of this collection was not fully sequenced by Addgene. If an Addgene verified full plasmid sequence is not available, please contact us prior to placing an order to request the full sequence.
How to cite: TFORF2905 was a gift from Feng Zhang (Addgene plasmid # 143660 ; http://n2t.net/addgene:143660 ; RRID:Addgene_143660)
