>Addgene plasmid #143660 | TFORF2905 | depositor partial sequence | sequence record 283110 | Insert
ACCGCCACCATGGCTGTCTCCGCATCTCCAGTGATCTCTGCAACTTCCAGCGGCGCCGGCGTCCCGGGGG
GCTTATTCCGGGCCGAACCCCTGTACTCGACTCCCAGAGAGCCCCCTCGTCTTACTCCTAATATGATCAA
TAGTTTCGTGGTTAATAACCACAGCAACAGTGCCGGAGGCGGCGGCAGGGGCAACACCAACACCAACGAG
TGCCGCATGGTCGACATGCACGGGATGAAGGTGGCTTCGTTCCTGATGGACGGCCAGGAACTGATCTGCC
TGCCGCAAGTCTTTGATCTTTTTCTCAAGCACCTGGTGGGAGGCTTGCACACTGTGTACACCAAGCTGAA
GAGACTGGATATATCCCCCGTGGTGTGTACTGTTGAGCAGGTCCGGATCCTCCGCGGGCTGGGGGCCATC
CAGCCCGGGGTAAACCGCTGCAAACTCATCACCAGGAAAGACTTCGAAACTTTGTTCACCGATTGCACCA
ATGCCAGAAGGAAGAGGCAAATGACAAGAAAACAAGCTGTTAACAGTTCAAGACCCGGCAGGCCCCCTAA
GCGTTCTTTGGGAGTGTTGCAGGAAAATGCCCGCCTTCTGACCCATGCAGTCCCAGGCCTCTTATCGCCA
GGACTTATCACTCCGACAGGTATAACAGCTGCAGCGATGGCTGAGGCGATGAAACTTCAGAAGATGAAGC
TTATGGCTATGAACACTCTTCAGGGAAATGGAAGCCAAAATGGGACCGAATCAGAGCCTGATGATCTTAA
TTCTAACACAGGTGGAAGTGAATCCTCCTGGGATAAAGATAAGATGCAGTCTCCATTTGCTGCACCTGGA
CCCCAACATGGAATTGCTCATGCAGCCCTAGCTGGCCAGCCAGGCATTGGGGGTGCTCCAACCCTCAATC
CACTGCAGCAGAACCACCTGCTAACCAATAGACTGGATCTGCCATTTATGATGATGCCTCATCCCCTACT
TCCAGTCAGCTTACCTCCTGCATCAGTTGCCATGGCAATGAATCAGATGAACCATCTCAATACTATTGCC
AACATGGCTGCTGCAGCACAGATTCACAGTCCACTCTCCAGAGCTGGTACCTCTGTTATAAAGGAGCGGA
TCCCAGAGAGTCCTTCTCCTGCTCCTTCTCTAGAAGAGAATCATCGTCCTGGGAGCCAGACCTCTTCCCA
CACCAGCAGCAGTGTGTCCAGCTCTCCCTCTCAGATGGATCATCATTTGGAAAGAATGGAAGAGGTACCA
GTTCAAATTCCAATAATGAAGTCACCCTTGGACAAGATACAGCTGACTCCTGGGCAGGCATTGCCCGCTG
GATTCCCTGGACCATTCATTTTTGCTGATAGTCTGTCCTCCGTGGAGACTCTGTTGACCAACATTCAGGG
TCTGCTGAAAGTTGCTTTGGATAATGCTCGCATCCAGGAGAAGCAGATTCAACAAGAAAAGAAGGAGCTG
CGACTGGAGCTCTATAGAGAGAGAGAAATTAGAGAAAACCTTGAAAGACAACTTGCAGTTGAGCTTCAAA
GCAGAACTACTATGCAAAAGCGCCTGAAGAAGGAGAAAAAAACCAAGAGAAAATTGCAGGAAGCCTTGGA
ATTTGAATCAAAGCGCCGGGAGCAAGTGGAGCAGGCACTTAAGCAAGCCACCACTAGTGACAGTGGCCTG
AGGATGTTAAAAGATACTGGAATTCCAGATATTGAAATAGAAAACAATGGGACTCCTCATGATAGTGCTG
CTATGCAAGGAGGTAACTATTACTGTTTAGAAATGGCACAACAGTTGTATTCAGCCTAGTAATGAACTAG
TCCGTAACTTGAAAGTATTTCGATTTCTTGGCTTTATATATCTTGTGGAAAGGACGACGTTACTACCGAT
GTTCTATTGGC
