>Addgene plasmid #143660 | TFORF2905 | depositor partial sequence | sequence record 283111 | Barcode
CGTTACTACCGATGTTCTATTGGC
